>Addgene plasmid #141289 | pET-28a(+)::NL | addgene full sequence | sequence record 324904 | Addgene NGS Result
ATCCGGATATAGTTCCTCCTTTCAGCAAAAAACCCCTCAAGACCCGTTTAGAGGCCCCAAGGGGTTATGC
TAGTTATTGCTCAGCGGTGGCAGCAGCCAACTCAGCTTCCTTTCGGGCTTTGTTAGCAGCCGGATCTCAG
TGGTGGTGGTGGTGGTGCTCGAGTGCGGCCGCAAGCTTGTCGACGGAGCTCGAATTCGGATCCGGTCACC
TTACGCCAGAATGCGTTCGCACAGCCGCCAGCCGGTCACTCCGTTGATGGTTACTCGGAACAGCAGGGAG
CCGTCGGGGTTGATCAGGCGCTCGTCGATAATTTTGTTGCCGTTCCACAGGGTCCCTGTTACAGTGATCT
TTTTGCCGTCGAACACGGCGATGCCTTCATACGGCCGTCCGAAATAGTCGATCATGTTCGGCGTAACCCC
GTCGATTACCAGTGTGCCATAGTGCAGGATCACCTTAAAGTGATGATCATCCACAGGGTACACCACCTTA
AAAATTTTTTCGATCTGGCCCATTTGGTCGCCGCTCAGACCTTCATACGGGATGATGACATGGATGTCGA
TCTTCAGCCCATTTTCACCGCTCAGGACAATCCTTTGGATCGGAGTTACGGACACCCCGAGATTCTGAAA
CAAACTGGACACACCTCCCTGTTCAAGGACTTGGTCCAGGTTGTAGCCGGCTGTCTGTCGCCAGTCCCCA
ACGAAATCTTCGAGTGTGAAGACCATGGTATATCTCCTTCTTAAAGTTAAACAAAATTATTTCTAGAGGG
GAATTGTTATCCGCTCACAATTCCCCTATAGTGAGTCGTATTAATTTCGCGGGATCGAGATCTCGATCCT
CTACGCCGGACGCATCGTGGCCGGCATCACCGGCGCCACAGGTGCGGTTGCTGGCGCCTATATCGCCGAC
ATCACCGATGGGGAAGATCGGGCTCGCCACTTCGGGCTCATGAGCGCTTGTTTCGGCGTGGGTATGGTGG
CAGGCCCCGTGGCCGGGGGACTGTTGGGCGCCATCTCCTTGCATGCACCATTCCTTGCGGCGGCGGTGCT
CAACGGCCTCAACCTACTACTGGGCTGCTTCCTAATGCAGGAGTCGCATAAGGGAGAGCGTCGAGATCCC
GGACACCATCGAATGGCGCAAAACCTTTCGCGGTATGGCATGATAGCGCCCGGAAGAGAGTCAATTCAGG
GTGGTGAATGTGAAACCAGTAACGTTATACGATGTCGCAGAGTATGCCGGTGTCTCTTATCAGACCGTTT
CCCGCGTGGTGAACCAGGCCAGCCACGTTTCTGCGAAAACGCGGGAAAAAGTGGAAGCGGCGATGGCGGA
GCTGAATTACATTCCCAACCGCGTGGCACAACAACTGGCGGGCAAACAGTCGTTGCTGATTGGCGTTGCC
ACCTCCAGTCTGGCCCTGCACGCGCCGTCGCAAATTGTCGCGGCGATTAAATCTCGCGCCGATCAACTGG
GTGCCAGCGTGGTGGTGTCGATGGTAGAACGAAGCGGCGTCGAAGCCTGTAAAGCGGCGGTGCACAATCT
TCTCGCGCAACGCGTCAGTGGGCTGATCATTAACTATCCGCTGGATGACCAGGATGCCATTGCTGTGGAA
GCTGCCTGCACTAATGTTCCGGCGTTATTTCTTGATGTCTCTGACCAGACACCCATCAACAGTATTATTT
TCTCCCATGAAGACGGTACGCGACTGGGCGTGGAGCATCTGGTCGCATTGGGTCACCAGCAAATCGCGCT
GTTAGCGGGCCCATTAAGTTCTGTCTCGGCGCGTCTGCGTCTGGCTGGCTGGCATAAATATCTCACTCGC
AATCAAATTCAGCCGATAGCGGAACGGGAAGGCGACTGGAGTGCCATGTCCGGTTTTCAACAAACCATGC
AAATGCTGAATGAGGGCATCGTTCCCACTGCGATGCTGGTTGCCAACGATCAGATGGCGCTGGGCGCAAT
GCGCGCCATTACCGAGTCCGGGCTGCGCGTTGGTGCGGATATCTCGGTAGTGGGATACGACGATACCGAA
GACAGCTCATGTTATATCCCGCCGTTAACCACCATCAAACAGGATTTTCGCCTGCTGGGGCAAACCAGCG
TGGACCGCTTGCTGCAACTCTCTCAGGGCCAGGCGGTGAAGGGCAATCAGCTGTTGCCCGTCTCACTGGT
GAAAAGAAAAACCACCCTGGCGCCCAATACGCAAACCGCCTCTCCCCGCGCGTTGGCCGATTCATTAATG
CAGCTGGCACGACAGGTTTCCCGACTGGAAAGCGGGCAGTGAGCGCAACGCAATTAATGTAAGTTAGCTC
ACTCATTAGGCACCGGGATCTCGACCGATGCCCTTGAGAGCCTTCAACCCAGTCAGCTCCTTCCGGTGGG
CGCGGGGCATGACTATCGTCGCCGCACTTATGACTGTCTTCTTTATCATGCAACTCGTAGGACAGGTGCC
GGCAGCGCTCTGGGTCATTTTCGGCGAGGACCGCTTTCGCTGGAGCGCGACGATGATCGGCCTGTCGCTT
GCGGTATTCGGAATCTTGCACGCCCTCGCTCAAGCCTTCGTCACTGGTCCCGCCACCAAACGTTTCGGCG
AGAAGCAGGCCATTATCGCCGGCATGGCGGCCCCACGGGTGCGCATGATCGTGCTCCTGTCGTTGAGGAC
CCGGCTAGGCTGGCGGGGTTGCCTTACTGGTTAGCAGAATGAATCACCGATACGCGAGCGAACGTGAAGC
GACTGCTGCTGCAAAACGTCTGCGACCTGAGCAACAACATGAATGGTCTTCGGTTTCCGTGTTTCGTAAA
GTCTGGAAACGCGGAAGTCAGCGCCCTGCACCATTATGTTCCGGATCTGCATCGCAGGATGCTGCTGGCT
ACCCTGTGGAACACCTACATCTGTATTAACGAAGCGCTGGCATTGACCCTGAGTGATTTTTCTCTGGTCC
CGCCGCATCCATACCGCCAGTTGTTTACCCTCACAACGTTCCAGTAACCGGGCATGTTCATCATCAGTAA
CCCGTATCGTGAGCATCCTCTCTCGTTTCATCGGTATCATTACCCCCATGAACAGAAATCCCCCTTACAC
GGAGGCATCAGTGACCAAACAGGAAAAAACCGCCCTTAACATGGCCCGCTTTATCAGAAGCCAGACATTA
ACGCTTCTGGAGAAACTCAACGAGCTGGACGCGGATGAACAGGCAGACATCTGTGAATCGCTTCACGACC
ACGCTGATGAGCTTTACCGCAGCTGCCTCGCGCGTTTCGGTGATGACGGTGAAAACCTCTGACACATGCA
GCTCCCGGAGACGGTCACAGCTTGTCTGTAAGCGGATGCCGGGAGCAGACAAGCCCGTCAGGGCGCGTCA
GCGGGTGTTGGCGGGTGTCGGGGCGCAGCCATGACCCAGTCACGTAGCGATAGCGGAGTGTATACTGGCT
TAACTATGCGGCATCAGAGCAGATTGTACTGAGAGTGCACCATTGCGGTGTGAAATACCGCACAGATGCG
TAAGGAGAAAATACCGCATCAGGCGCTCTTCCGCTTCCTCGCTCACTGACTCGCTGCGCTCGGTCGTTCG
GCTGCGGCGAGCGGTATCAGCTCACTCAAAGGCGGTAATACGGTTATCCACAGAATCAGGGGATAACGCA
GGAAAGAACATGTGAGCAAAAGGCCAGCAAAAGGCCAGGAACCGTAAAAAGGCCGCGTTGCTGGCGTTTT
TCCATAGGCTCCGCCCCCCTGACGAGCATCACAAAAATCGACGCTCAAGTCAGAGGTGGCGAAACCCGAC
AGGACTATAAAGATACCAGGCGTTTCCCCCTGGAAGCTCCCTCGTGCGCTCTCCTGTTCCGACCCTGCCG
CTTACCGGATACCTGTCCGCCTTTCTCCCTTCGGGAAGCGTGGCGCTTTCTCATAGCTCACGCTGTAGGT
ATCTCAGTTCGGTGTAGGTCGTTCGCTCCAAGCTGGGCTGTGTGCACGAACCCCCCGTTCAGCCCGACCG
CTGCGCCTTATCCGGTAACTATCGTCTTGAGTCCAACCCGGTAAGACACGACTTATCGCCACTGGCAGCA
GCCACTGGTAACAGGATTAGCAGAGCGAGGTATGTAGGCGGTGCTACAGAGTTCTTGAAGTGGTGGCCTA
ACTACGGCTACACTAGAAGGACAGTATTTGGTATCTGCGCTCTGCTGAAGCCAGTTACCTTCGGAAAAAG
AGTTGGTAGCTCTTGATCCGGCAAACAAACCACCGCTGGTAGCGGTGGTTTTTTTGTTTGCAAGCAGCAG
ATTACGCGCAGAAAAAAAGGATCTCAAGAAGATCCTTTGATCTTTTCTACGGGGTCTGACGCTCAGTGGA
ACGAAAACTCACGTTAAGGGATTTTGGTCATGAACAATAAAACTGTCTGCTTACATAAACAGTAATACAA
GGGGTGTTATGAGCCATATTCAACGGGAAACGTCTTGCTCTAGGCCGCGATTAAATTCCAACATGGATGC
TGATTTATATGGGTATAAATGGGCTCGCGATAATGTCGGGCAATCAGGTGCGACAATCTATCGATTGTAT
GGGAAGCCCGATGCGCCAGAGTTGTTTCTGAAACATGGCAAAGGTAGCGTTGCCAATGATGTTACAGATG
AGATGGTCAGACTAAACTGGCTGACGGAATTTATGCCTCTTCCGACCATCAAGCATTTTATCCGTACTCC
TGATGATGCATGGTTACTCACCACTGCGATCCCCGGGAAAACAGCATTCCAGGTATTAGAAGAATATCCT
GATTCAGGTGAAAATATTGTTGATGCGCTGGCAGTGTTCCTGCGCCGGTTGCATTCGATTCCTGTTTGTA
ATTGTCCTTTTAACAGCGATCGCGTATTTCGTCTCGCTCAGGCGCAATCACGAATGAATAACGGTTTGGT
TGATGCGAGTGATTTTGATGACGAGCGTAATGGCTGGCCTGTTGAACAAGTCTGGAAAGAAATGCATAAA
CTTTTGCCATTCTCACCGGATTCAGTCGTCACTCATGGTGATTTCTCACTTGATAACCTTATTTTTGACG
AGGGGAAATTAATAGGTTGTATTGATGTTGGACGAGTCGGAATCGCAGACCGATACCAGGATCTTGCCAT
CCTATGGAACTGCCTCGGTGAGTTTTCTCCTTCATTACAGAAACGGCTTTTTCAAAAATATGGTATTGAT
AATCCTGATATGAATAAATTGCAGTTTCATTTGATGCTCGATGAGTTTTTCTAAGAATTAATTCATGAGC
GGATACATATTTGAATGTATTTAGAAAAATAAACAAATAGGGGTTCCGCGCACATTTCCCCGAAAAGTGC
CACCTAAATTGTAAGCGTTAATATTTTGTTAAAATTCGCGTTAAATTTTTGTTAAATCAGCTCATTTTTT
AACCAATAGGCCGAAATCGGCAAAATCCCTTATAAATCAAAAGAATAGACCGAGATAGGGT
[37 nt withheld, positions 5452-5488]
AAAGAACGTGGACTCCAACGTCAAAGG
[49 nt withheld, positions 5516-5564]
T
[91 nt withheld, positions 5566-5656]
G
[124 nt withheld, positions 5658-5781]
CCCATTCGCCA
Features (pLannotate 1.2.2; 19 found; start..end, strand, type, name):
     26..73      -  terminator     T7 terminator: transcription terminator for bacteriophage T7 RNA polymerase
     81..130     -  CDS            SET1 (fragment): solubility-enhancement tag derived from T7 phage gene 10B
    140..157     -  CDS            9xHis (fragment): 9xHis affinity tag
    211..726     -  CDS            Nluc: NanoLuc® luciferase human codon-optimized
    733..755     -  RBS            RBS: efficient ribosome binding site from bacteriophage T7 gene 10 (Olins and Rangwala, 1989)
    770..794     -  protein_bind   lac operator: The lac repressor binds to the lac operator to inhibit transcription in E. coli. This inhibition can be relieved by adding lactose or isopropyl-β-D-thiogalactopyranoside (IPTG). lac repressor encoded by lacI
    795..813     -  promoter       T7 promoter: promoter for bacteriophage T7 RNA polymerase
    835..1114    +  CDS            TcR (fragment): tetracycline efflux protein; tet; confers resistance to tetracycline
   1122..1199    +  promoter       lacI promoter: lacI
   1200..2282    +  CDS            lacI: lac repressor; lacI; The lac repressor binds to the lac operator to inhibit transcription in E. coli. This inhibition can be relieved by adding lactose or isopropyl-β-D-thiogalactopyranoside (IPTG).
   2295..2316    +  protein_bind   CAP binding site: CAP binding activates transcription in the presence of cAMP. E. coli catabolite activator protein
   2331..2622    +  CDS            TcR (fragment): tetracycline efflux protein; tet; confers resistance to tetracycline
   2694..3074    -  CDS            YPB1_ECOLX: Protein predicted: Swiss-Prot protein existence level 4. From Escherichia coli.
   3091..3282    +  CDS            rop: Rop protein, which maintains plasmids at low copy number; rop
   3384..3523    +  misc_feature   bom: basis of mobility region from pBR322
   3709..4297    -  rep_origin     ori: high-copy-number ColE1/pMB1/pBR322/pUC origin of replication
   4419..5234    +  CDS            KanR: aminoglycoside phosphotransferase; aph(3')-Ia; confers resistance to kanamycin in bacteria or G418 (Geneticin®) in eukaryotes
   5243..5300    -  promoter       AmpR promoter (fragment): bla
   5353..5781    -  rep_origin     f1 ori (sequence partly withheld): f1 bacteriophage origin of replication; arrow indicates direction of (+) strand synthesis
