[The description below was written by a language model from this plasmid's Addgene catalogue record and pLannotate feature annotations shown in this document.]
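Description:
pET-28a(+)::NL is a bacterial expression plasmid that places the NanoLuc luciferase (NLUC) coding sequence in the pET-28a(+) backbone for IPTG-inducible production in E. coli. It replicates from a pBR322/ColE1-type origin accompanied by the rop gene and bom region, carries an f1 origin, and is selected with kanamycin through the aph(3')-Ia marker. The catalogue entry also lists chloramphenicol, but the record states that this relates to the pLysS-carrying BL21(DE3) Rosetta2 host strain rather than to the plasmid. Short tetracycline-resistance fragments and a partial AmpR promoter in the feature table appear to be non-functional backbone remnants. The recorded total size and the sequenced record differ by only a few bases.

The insert, of roughly 0.5 kb, is the engineered luciferase derived from the shrimp Oplophorus gracilirostris, described as optimised for high stability and codon-optimised for mammalian cells. It was introduced by Gibson assembly, with the source sequence coming from commercial pNL1-series plasmids. Transcription runs from a T7 promoter with an adjacent lac operator, followed by the T7 gene 10 ribosome binding site, the Nluc open reading frame and the T7 terminator. A plasmid-borne lacI gene with its own promoter supplies repressor, so expression stays low until IPTG relieves repression in a host providing T7 RNA polymerase, such as a DE3 lysogen. A His-tag fragment is annotated downstream of Nluc, consistent with the vector's C-terminal His tag, but the record does not state whether it is fused in frame. The construct is associated with work extending NanoLuc as a bioluminescent reporter for plant science, where it presumably serves as a source of recombinant enzyme.
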