Addgene plasmid #141289: pET-28a(+)::NL
Purpose: NLUC in pET-28 a (+) backbone for bacterial IPTG inducible expression (KmR)
Depositing lab: Andrew Millar. Depositing organization: University of Edinburgh. Publication: Expanding the bioluminescent reporter toolkit for plant science with NanoLUC. Urquiza-Garcia U, Millar AJ. Plant Methods. 2019 Jul 8;15:68. doi: 10.1186/s13007-019-0454-4. eCollection 2019. PubMed 31316580.
Backbone
  Vector backbone: pET-28 a (+)
  Backbone manufacturer: EMD Biosciences
  Backbone size w/o insert (bp): 5369
  Total vector size (bp): 5796
  Vector type: Bacterial Expression, Luciferase
Growth in bacteria
  Bacterial resistance: Chloramphenicol and Kanamycin, 25 & 50 μg/mL
  Growth temperature: 37°C
  Growth strain: BL21 DE3 Rossetta2 pLysS (Novagen, Merck, Darmstadt, Germany)
  Growth instructions: LB media with 50 µg/ml Kanamycin (Kn50) and 34 µg/ml Chloramphenicol (Cm34). Incubate the plate over-night at 37 °C. The chloramphenicol relates to the bacterial strain (E. coli BL21 DE3 Rossetta2 pLysS) and not the plasmid itself
  Copy number: Unknown
Gene/Insert
  Gene/Insert name: NLUC (alt names: NanoLuc; NanoLUC; NanoLuciferase)
  Species: Synthetic; Oplophorus gracilirostris
  Insert size (bp): 513
  Mutation: Engineered for high stability (t1/2 = 11.5 days at 37 °C) and codon optimised for expression in mammalian cells.
  Promoter: promoter for bacteriophage T7 RNA polymerase
  Cloning method: Gibson Cloning
  Sequencing primers: 5′ TAATACGACTCACTATAGGG
Resource information
  A portion of this plasmid was derived from a plasmid made by: Plasmids pNL1.1 and pNL1.2 with NanoLUC sequence were kindly provided by Promega Corporation (UK, Delta House, Southampton Science Park, Southampton, SO16 7NS).
Terms and licenses: Academic/Nonprofit Terms; Industry Terms: Not Available to Industry
How to cite: pET-28a(+)::NL was a gift from Andrew Millar (Addgene plasmid # 141289 ; http://n2t.net/addgene:141289 ; RRID:Addgene_141289)
